>Addgene plasmid #121943 | pPUR-mU6-sgRNA-Sirius-8XPP7 | addgene full sequence | sequence record 235017 | Addgene NGS Result
TTGGGGTTGCGCCTTTTCCAAGGCAGCCCTGGGTTTGCGCAGGGACGCGGCTGCTCTGGGCGTGGTTCCG
GGAAACGCAGCGGCGCCGACCCTGGGTCTCGCACATTCTTCACGTCCGTTCGCAGCGTCACCCGGATCTT
CGCCGCTACCCTTGTGGGCCCCCCGGCGACGCTTCCTGCTCCGCCCCTAAGTCGGGAAGGTTCCTTGCGG
TTCGCGGCGTGCCGGACGTGACAAACGGAAGCCGCACGTCTCACTAGTACCCTCGCAGACGGACAGCGCC
AGGGAGCAATGGCAGCGCGCCGACCGCGATGGGCTGTGGCCAATAGCGGCTGCTCAGCAGGGCGCGCCGA
GAGCAGCGGCCGGGAAGGGGCGGTGCGGGAGGCGGGGTGTGGGGCGGTAGTGTGGGCCCTGTTCCTGCCC
GCGCGGTGTTCCGCATTCTGCAAGCCTCCGGAGCGCACGTCGGCAGTCGGCTCCCTCGTTGACCGAATCA
CCGACCTCTCTCCCCAGGGGGATCCGCCACCATGACCGAGTACAAGCCCACGGTGCGCCTCGCCACCCGC
GACGACGTCCCCAGGGCCGTACGCACCCTCGCCGCCGCGTTCGCCGACTACCCCGCCACGCGCCACACCG
TCGATCCGGACCGCCACATCGAGCGGGTCACCGAGCTGCAAGAACTCTTCCTCACGCGCGTCGGGCTCGA
CATCGGCAAGGTGTGGGTCGCGGACGACGGCGCCGCGGTGGCGGTCTGGACCACGCCGGAGAGCGTCGAA
GCGGGGGCGGTGTTCGCCGAGATCGGCCCGCGCATGGCCGAGTTGAGCGGTTCCCGGCTGGCCGCGCAGC
AACAGATGGAAGGCCTCCTGGCGCCGCACCGGCCCAAGGAGCCCGCGTGGTTCCTGGCCACCGTCGGCGT
CTCGCCCGACCACCAGGGCAAGGGTCTGGGCAGCGCCGTCGTGCTCCCCGGAGTGGAGGCGGCCGAGCGC
GCCGGGGTGCCCGCCTTCCTGGAGACCTCCGCGCCCCGCAACCTCCCCTTCTACGAGCGGCTCGGCTTCA
CCGTCACCGCCGACGTCGAGGTGCCCGAAGGACCGCGCACCTGGTGCATGACCCGCAAGCCCGGTGCCGC
TAGCGGTGCTACTAACTTCAGCCTGCTGAAGCAGGCTGGAGACGTGGAGGAGAACCCTGGACCTGGTAGT
GGAACGCGTATGGTGTCTAAGGGCGAAGAGCTGATTAAGGAGAACATGCACATGAAGCTGTACATGGAGG
GCACCGTGGACAACCATCACTTCAAGTGCACATCCGAGGGCGAAGGCAAGCCCTACGAGGGCACCCAGAC
CATGAGAATCAAGGTGGTCGAGGGCGGCCCTCTCCCCTTCGCCTTCGACATCCTGGCTACTAGCTTCCTC
TACGGCAGCAAGACCTTCATCAACCACACCCAGGGCATCCCCGACTTCTTCAAGCAGTCCTTCCCTGAGG
GCTTCACATGGGAGAGAGTCACCACATACGAAGATGGGGGCGTGCTGACCGCTACCCAGGACACCAGCCT
CCAGGACGGCTGCCTCATCTACAACGTCAAGATCAGAGGGGTGAACTTCACATCCAACGGCCCTGTGATG
CAGAAGAAAACACTCGGCTGGGAGGCCTTCACCGAGACGCTGTACCCCGCTGACGGCGGCCTGGAAGGCA
GAAACGACATGGCCCTGAAGCTCGTGGGCGGGAGCCATCTGATCGCAAACGCCAAGACCACATATAGATC
CAAGAAACCCGCTAAGAACCTCAAGATGCCTGGCATCTACTATGTGGACTACAGACTGGAAAGAATCAAG
GAGGCCAACAACGAGACCTACGTCGAGCAGCACGAGGTGGCAGTGGCCAGATACTGCGACCTCCCTAGCA
AACTGGGGCACAAGCTTAATCCAAAGAAAAAGCGGAAAGTGTGAGTCGACCTCGAGGGGGGGCCCGGTAC
CTTTAAGACCAATGACTTACAAGGCAGCTGTAGATCTTAGCCACTTTTTAAAAGAAAAGGGGGGACTGGA
AGGGCTAATTCACTCCCAACGAAGAAAAGATCTGCTTTTTGCTTGTACTGGGTCTCTCTGGTTAGACCAG
ATCTGAGCCTGGGAGCTCTCTGGCTAACTAGGGAACCCACTGCTTAAGCCTCAATAAAGCTTGCCTTGAG
TGCTTCAAGTAGTGTGTGCCCGTCTGTTGTGTGACTCTGGTAACTAGAGATCCCTCAGACCCTTTTAGTC
AGTGTGGAAAATCTCTAGCAGTAGTAGTTCATGTCATCTTATTATTCAGTATTTATAACTTGCAAAGAAA
TGAATATCAGAGAGTGAGAGGAACTTGTTTATTGCAGCTTATAATGGTTACAAATAAAGCAATAGCATCA
CAAATTTCACAAATAAAGCATTTTTTTCACTGCATTCTAGTTGTGGTTTGTCCAAACTCATCAATGTATC
TTATCATGTCTGGCTCTAGCTATCCCGCCCCTAACTCCGCCCATCCCGCCCCTAACTCCGCCCAGTTCCG
CCCATTCTCCGCCCCATGGCTGACTAATTTTTTTTATTTATGCAGAGGCCGAGGCCGCCTCGGCCTCTGA
GCTATTCCAGAAGTAGTGAGGAGGCTTTTTTGGAGGCCTAGGGACGTACCCAATTCGCCCTATAGTGAGT
CGTATTACGCGCGCTCACTGGCCGTCGTTTTACAACGTCGTGACTGGGAAAACCCTGGCGTTACCCAACT
TAATCGCCTTGCAGCACATCCCCCTTTCGCCAGCTGGCGTAATAGCGAAGAGGCCCGCACCGATCGCCCT
TCCCAACAGTTGCGCAGCCTGAATGGCGAATGGG
[124 nt withheld, positions 2835-2958]
C
[91 nt withheld, positions 2960-3050]
A
[49 nt withheld, positions 3052-3100]
CCTTTGACGTTGGAGTCCACGTTCTTT
[37 nt withheld, positions 3128-3164]
ACCCTATCTCGGTCTATTCTTTTGATTTATAAGGGATTTTGCCGATTTCGGCCTATTGGTTAAAAAATGA
GCTGATTTAACAAAAATTTAACGCGAATTTTAACAAAATATTAACGCTTACAATTTAGGTGGCACTTTTC
GGGGAAATGTGCGCGGAACCCCTATTTGTTTATTTTTCTAAATACATTCAAATATGTATCCGCTCATGAG
ACAATAACCCTGATAAATGCTTCAATAATATTGAAAAAGGAAGAGTATGAGTATTCAACATTTCCGTGTC
GCCCTTATTCCCTTTTTTGCGGCATTTTGCCTTCCTGTTTTTGCTCACCCAGAAACGCTGGTGAAAGTAA
AAGATGCTGAAGATCAGTTGGGTGCACGAGTGGGTTACATCGAACTGGATCTCAACAGCGGTAAGATCCT
TGAGAGTTTTCGCCCCGAAGAACGTTTTCCAATGATGAGCACTTTTAAAGTTCTGCTATGTGGCGCGGTA
TTATCCCGTATTGACGCCGGGCAAGAGCAACTCGGTCGCCGCATACACTATTCTCAGAATGACTTGGTTG
AGTACTCACCAGTCACAGAAAAGCATCTTACGGATGGCATGACAGTAAGAGAATTATGCAGTGCTGCCAT
AACCATGAGTGATAACACTGCGGCCAACTTACTTCTGACAACGATCGGAGGACCGAAGGAGCTAACCGCT
TTTTTGCACAACATGGGGGATCATGTAACTCGCCTTGATCGTTGGGAACCGGAGCTGAATGAAGCCATAC
CAAACGACGAGCGTGACACCACGATGCCTGTAGCAATGGCAACAACGTTGCGCAAACTATTAACTGGCGA
ACTACTTACTCTAGCTTCCCGGCAACAATTAATAGACTGGATGGAGGCGGATAAAGTTGCAGGACCACTT
CTGCGCTCGGCCCTTCCGGCTGGCTGGTTTATTGCTGATAAATCTGGAGCCGGTGAGCGTGGGTCTCGCG
GTATCATTGCAGCACTGGGGCCAGATGGTAAGCCCTCCCGTATCGTAGTTATCTACACGACGGGGAGTCA
GGCAACTATGGATGAACGAAATAGACAGATCGCTGAGATAGGTGCCTCACTGATTAAGCATTGGTAACTG
TCAGACCAAGTTTACTCATATATACTTTAGATTGATTTAAAACTTCATTTTTAATTTAAAAGGATCTAGG
TGAAGATCCTTTTTGATAATCTCATGACCAAAATCCCTTAACGTGAGTTTTCGTTCCACTGAGCGTCAGA
CCCCGTAGAAAAGATCAAAGGATCTTCTTGAGATCCTTTTTTTCTGCGCGTAATCTGCTGCTTGCAAACA
AAAAAACCACCGCTACCAGCGGTGGTTTGTTTGCCGGATCAAGAGCTACCAACTCTTTTTCCGAAGGTAA
CTGGCTTCAGCAGAGCGCAGATACCAAATACTGTTCTTCTAGTGTAGCCGTAGTTAGGCCACCACTTCAA
GAACTCTGTAGCACCGCCTACATACCTCGCTCTGCTAATCCTGTTACCAGTGGCTGCTGCCAGTGGCGAT
AAGTCGTGTCTTACCGGGTTGGACTCAAGACGATAGTTACCGGATAAGGCGCAGCGGTCGGGCTGAACGG
GGGGTTCGTGCACACAGCCCAGCTTGGAGCGAACGACCTACACCGAACTGAGATACCTACAGCGTGAGCT
ATGAGAAAGCGCCACGCTTCCCGAAGGGAGAAAGGCGGACAGGTATCCGGTAAGCGGCAGGGTCGGAACA
GGAGAGCGCACGAGGGAGCTTCCAGGGGGAAACGCCTGGTATCTTTATAGTCCTGTCGGGTTTCGCCACC
TCTGACTTGAGCGTCGATTTTTGTGATGCTCGTCAGGGGGGCGGAGCCTATGGAAAAACGCCAGCAACGC
GGCCTTTTTACGGTTCCTGGCCTTTTGCTGGCCTTTTGCTCACATGTTCTTTCCTGCGTTATCCCCTGAT
TCTGTGGATAACCGTATTACCGCCTTTGAGTGAGCTGATACCGCTCGCCGCAGCCGAACGACCGAGCGCA
GCGAGTCAGTGAGCGAGGAAGCGGAAGAGCGCCCAATACGCAAACCGCCTCTCCCCGCGCGTTGGCCGAT
TCATTAATGCAGCTGGCACGACAGGTTTCCCGACTGGAAAGCGGGCAGTGAGCGCAACGCAATTAATGTG
AGTTAGCTCACTCATTAGGCACCCCAGGCTTTACACTTTATGCTTCCGGCTCGTATGTTGTGTGGAATTG
TGAGCGGATAACAATTTCACACAGGAAACAGCTATGACCATGATTACGCCAAGCGCGCAATTAACCCTCA
CTAAAGGGAACAAAAGCTGGAGCTGCAAGCTTAATGTAGTCTTATGCAATACTCTTGTAGTCTTGCAACA
TGGTAACGATGAGTTAGCAACATGCCTTACAAGGAGAGAAAAAGCACCGTGCATGCCGATTGGTGGAAGT
AAGGTGGTACGATCGTGCCTTATTAGGAAGGCAACAGACGGGTCTGACATGGATTGGACGAACCACTGAA
TTGCCGCATTGCAGAGATATTGTATTTAAGTGCCTAGCTCGATACATAAACGGGTCTCTCTGGTTAGACC
AGATCTGAGCCTGGGAGCTCTCTGGCTAACTAGGGAACCCACTGCTTAAGCCTCAATAAAGCTTGCCTTG
AGTGCTTCAAGTAGTGTGTGCCCGTCTGTTGTGTGACTCTGGTAACTAGAGATCCCTCAGACCCTTTTAG
TCAGTGTGGAAAATCTCTAGCAGTGGCGCCCGAACAGGGACTTGAAAGCGAAAGGGAAACCAGAGGAGCT
CTCTCGACGCAGGACTCGGCTTGCTGAAGCGCGCACGGCAAGAGGCGAGGGGCGGCGACTGGTGAGTACG
CCAAAAATTTTGACTAGCGGAGGCTAGAAGGAGAGAGATGGGTGCGAGAGCGTCAGTATTAAGCGGGGGA
GAATTAGATCGCGATGGGAAAAAATTCGGTTAAGGCCAGGGGGAAAGAAAAAATATAAATTAAAACATAT
AGTATGGGCAAGCAGGGAGCTAGAACGATTCGCAGTTAATCCTGGCCTGTTAGAAACATCAGAAGGCTGT
AGACAAATACTGGGACAGCTACAACCATCCCTTCAGACAGGATCAGAAGAACTTAGATCATTATATAATA
CAGTAGCAACCCTCTATTGTGTGCATCAAAGGATAGAGATAAAAGACACCAAGGAAGCTTTAGACAAGAT
AGAGGAAGAGCAAAACAAAAGTAAGACCACCGCACAGCAAGCGGCCACTGATCTTCAGACCTGGAGGAGG
AGATATGAGGGACAATTGGAGAAGTGAATTATATAAATATAAAGTAGTAAAAATTGAACCATTAGGAGTA
GCACCCACCAAGGCAAAGAGAAGAGTGGTGCAGAGAGAAAAAAGAGCAGTGGGAATAGGAGCTTTGTTCC
TTGGGTTCTTGGGAGCAGCAGGAAGCACTATGGGCGCAGCGTCAATGACGCTGACGGTACAGGCCAGACA
ATTATTGTCTGGTATAGTGCAGCAGCAGAACAATTTGCTGAGGGCTATTGAGGCGCAACAGCATCTGTTG
CAACTCACAGTCTGGGGCATCAAGCAGCTCCAGGCAAGAATCCTGGCTGTGGAAAGATACCTAAAGGATC
AACAGCTCCTGGGGATTTGGGGTTGCTCTGGAAAACTCATTTGCACCACTGCTGTGCCTTGGAATGCTAG
TTGGAGTAATAAATCTCTGGAACAGATTTGGAATCACACGACCTGGATGGAGTGGGACAGAGAAATTAAC
AATTACACAAGCTTAATACACTCCTTAATTGAAGAATCGCAAAACCAGCAAGAAAAGAATGAACAAGAAT
TATTGGAATTAGATAAATGGGCAAGTTTGTGGAATTGGTTTAACATAACAAATTGGCTGTGGTATATAAA
ATTATTCATAATGATAGTAGGAGGCTTGGTAGGTTTAAGAATAGTTTTTGCTGTACTTTCTATAGTGAAT
AGAGTTAGGCAGGGATATTCACCATTATCGTTTCAGACCCACCTCCCAACCCCGAGGGGACCCGACAGGC
CCGAAGGAATAGAAGAAGAAGGTGGAGAGAGAGACAGAGACAGATCCATTCGATTAGTGAACGGATCTCG
ACGGTATCGATCACGAGACTAGCCTCGAGCGGCCGCCCTGTGCTCTAGAGATCCGACGCCGCCATCTCTA
GGCCCGCGCCGGCCCCCTCGCACAGACTTGTGGGAGAAGCTCGGCTACTCCCCTGCCCCGGTTAATTTGC
ATATAATATTTCCTAGTAACTATAGAGGCTTAATGTGCGATAAAAGACAGATAATCTGTTCTTTTTAATA
CTAGCTACATTTTACATGATAGGCTTGGATTTCTATAAGAGATACAAATACTAAATTATTATTTTAAAAA
ACAGCACAAAAGGAAACTCACCCTAACTGTAAAGTAATTGTGTGTTTTGAGACTATAAATATCCCTTGGA
GAAAAGCCTTGTTTGGTGTCTTCGAATGCATGGCTTACTAAAAGCCAGATAACAGTATGCGTATTTGCGC
GCTGATTTTTGCGGTATAAGAATATATACTGATATGTATACCCGAAGTATGTCAAAAAGAGGTGTGCTAT
GAAGCAGCGTATTACAGTGACAGTTGACAGCGACAGCTATCAGTTGCTCAAGGCATATATGATGTCAATA
TCTCCGGTCTGGTAAGCACAACCATGCAGAATGAAGCCCGTCGTCTGCGTGCCGAACGCTGGAAAGCGGA
AAATCAGGAAGGGATGGCTGAGGTCGCCCGGTTTATTGAAATGAACGGCTCTTTTGCTGACGAGAACAGG
GACTGGTGAAATGCAGTTTAAGGTTTACACCTATAAAAGAGAGAGCCGTTATCGTCTGTTTGTGGATGTA
CAGAGTGATATTATTGACACGCCCGGGCGACGGATGGTGATCCCCCTGGCCAGTGCACGTCTGCTGTCAG
ATAAAGTCTCCCGTGAACTTTACCCGGTGGTGCATATCGGGGATGAAAGCTGGCGCATGATGACCACCGA
TATGGCCAGTGTGCCGGTCTCCGTTATCGGGGAAGAAGTGGCTGATCTCAGCCACCGCGAAAATGACATC
AAAAACGCCATTAACCTGATGTTCTGGGGAATATAAACCCTGCAGGACGAAGACCCGTTTGAGAGCTACT
GCCATGAGGAGCAGACGATATGGCGTCGCTCCGATCCGACCAGCAGAGCATATGGGCTCGCTGGGGCTGC
AGCAGCAGAGGATATGGCCTCGCTGCGGAGTGACGAGCAGACCATATGGGGTCGCTCGGCCACCAGAAGC
AGAAGATATGGCTTCGCTTCCGGACAACTAGCAGATCATATGGGATCGCTAGGAGTAGAGTAGCAGATGA
TATGGCATCGCTACGTGTGACAAGCAGAACATATGGGTTCGCTTGTCACACAAACTACTCAAATGTCCGA
AAGGTGGCAAACACTCCAAAGCAGCCAAACGGATCAAACATGGCAGTAGCAAGTTCAAATAAGGCTAGTC
CGTTATCAACTTGAAAAAGTGGCACCGAGTCGGTGCTTTTTTTATCGATGGCAAGGGAATTCTCGACCTC
GAGACAAATGGCAGTATTCATCCACAATTTTAAAAGAAAAGGGGGGATTGGGGGGTACAGTGCAGGGGAA
AGAATAGTAGACATAATAGCAACAGACATACAAACTAAAGAATTACAAAAACAAATTACAAAAATTCAAA
ATTTTCGGGTTTATTACAGGGACAGCAGAGATCCACTTTGGCCGCGGCTCGAGGGGG
Features (pLannotate 1.2.2; 31 found; start..end, strand, type, name):
    522..1118    +  CDS            PuroR (fragment): puromycin N-acetyltransferase; pac from Streptomyces; confers resistance to puromycin
   1200..1910    +  CDS            mTagBFP2: enhanced monomeric blue fluorescent protein (Subach et al., 2011) mammalian codon-optimized
   1935..1961    +  misc_feature   MCS (fragment): pBluescript multiple cloning site
   1957..2094    +  CDS            nef (fragment): NEF_HV1LA - Experimental evidence at protein level: Swiss-Prot protein existence level 1. Extracellular Nef protein targets CD4(+) T-lymphocytes for apoptosis by interacting with CXCR4 surface receptors. From Human immunodeficiency virus type 1 group M subtype B (isolate Lai) (HIV-1).
   2080..2260    +  LTR            5' LTR (truncated): truncated 5' long terminal repeat (LTR) from HIV-1
   2332..2453    +  polyA_signal   SV40 poly(A) signal: SV40 polyadenylation signal
   2493..2628    +  rep_origin     SV40 ori: SV40 origin of replication
   2649..2667    -  promoter       T7 promoter: promoter for bacteriophage T7 RNA polymerase
   2675..2830    +  CDS            lacZα (fragment): LacZα fragment of β-galactosidase; lacZ fragment
   2835..3263    +  rep_origin     f1 ori (sequence partly withheld): f1 bacteriophage origin of replication; arrow indicates direction of (+) strand synthesis
   3316..3420    +  promoter       AmpR promoter: bla
   3421..4281    +  CDS            AmpR: β-lactamase; bla; confers resistance to ampicillin, carbenicillin, and related antibiotics
   4452..5040    +  rep_origin     ori: high-copy-number ColE1/pMB1/pBR322/pUC origin of replication
   5223..5315    +  CDS            lacI (fragment): lac repressor; lacI; The lac repressor binds to the lac operator to inhibit transcription in E. coli. This inhibition can be relieved by adding lactose or isopropyl-β-D-thiogalactopyranoside (IPTG).
   5328..5349    +  protein_bind   CAP binding site: CAP binding activates transcription in the presence of cAMP. E. coli catabolite activator protein
   5364..5394    +  promoter       lac promoter: promoter for the E. coli lac operon
   5402..5418    +  protein_bind   lac operator: The lac repressor binds to the lac operator to inhibit transcription in E. coli. This inhibition can be relieved by adding lactose or isopropyl-β-D-thiogalactopyranoside (IPTG). lac repressor encoded by lacI
   5463..5481    +  promoter       T3 promoter: promoter for bacteriophage T3 RNA polymerase
   5509..5735    +  promoter       RSV promoter: Rous sarcoma virus enhancer/promoter
   5736..5916    +  LTR            5' LTR (truncated): truncated 5' long terminal repeat (LTR) from HIV-1
   5963..6088    +  misc_feature   HIV-1 Ψ: packaging signal of human immunodeficiency virus type 1
   6072..6410    +  CDS            HIV-1 gag (fragment): gag protein from human immunodeficiency virus 1; gag
   6581..6814    +  misc_feature   RRE: The Rev response element (RRE) of HIV-1 allows for Rev-dependent mRNA export from the nucleus to the cytoplasm.
   7191..7291    +  CDS            Rev (fragment): human immunodeficiency virus 1 (HIV-1) Rev protein; rev; enhances nuclear export of unspliced and incompletely spliced viral mRNAs
   7344..7657    +  promoter       U6 promoter: RNA polymerase III promoter for mouse U6 snRNA (Das et al., 1988)
   7676..7751    +  intron         PDK intron (fragment): pdk; modified pyruvate orthophosphate dikinase intron from Flaveria trinervia 3.0
   7842..8000    +  CDS            ccdA (fragment): CCDA_ECO57 - Also known as H, letA. Experimental evidence at protein level: Swiss-Prot protein existence level 1. Antitoxin component of a type II toxin-antitoxin (TA) system which inhibits the post-segregational killing (PSK) of plasmid-free cells, also referred to as a plasmid addiction system. Binds to and blocks the activity of CcdB; will also remove bound CcdB protein from the CcdB-GyrA complex by forming a CcdA-CcdB complex, a process termed rejuvenation. Functions as a transcriptional corepressor for the ccdAB operon, repression also requires CcdB (By similarity). From Escherichia coli
   8005..8307    +  CDS            ccdB: CCDB_ECOLI - Also known as G, letB, letD. Experimental evidence at protein level: Swiss-Prot protein existence level 1. Toxic component of a type II toxin-antitoxin (TA) system, functioning in plasmid maintainence. Responsible for the post- segregational killing (PSK) of plasmid-free cells, also referred to as a plasmid addiction system. Half-life of over 2 hours. Cell killing by CcdB is accompanied by filamentation, defects in chromosome and plasmid segregation, defects in cell division, formation of anucleate cells, decreased DNA synthesis and plasmid loss. Interferes with the activity of DN
   8671..8730    +  misc_RNA       gRNA scaffold (fragment): guide RNA scaffold for the Streptococcus pyogenes CRISPR/Cas9 system
   8792..8909    +  misc_feature   cPPT/CTS: central polypurine tract and central termination sequence of HIV-1
   8958..507     +  promoter       hPGK promoter (across the origin): human phosphoglycerate kinase 1 promoter
