[The description below was written by a language model from this plasmid's Addgene catalogue record and pLannotate feature annotations shown in this document.]
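Description:
pPUR-mU6-sgRNA-Sirius-8XPP7 is a lentiviral CRISPR guide-RNA vector built on the pLKO.1 backbone (8,961 bp in total) for mammalian cells. It is maintained in E. coli through a high-copy ColE1/pUC-type origin with ampicillin resistance, and an f1 origin is also present. The annotated sequence contains a ccdB toxin gene with a partial ccdA, which explains why the record specifies a ccdB-tolerant bacterial strain. This cassette sits between the mouse U6 promoter and the guide scaffold. That position suggests a counter-selectable stuffer that is swapped out when a targeting spacer is cloned in, although the record does not say this explicitly.

The lentiviral framework has an RSV promoter fused to a truncated HIV-1 5' LTR, the Ψ packaging signal with a gag fragment, the RRE, a cPPT/CTS element and a truncated 3' LTR. An SV40 poly(A) signal and SV40 origin follow the 3' LTR.

The 420 bp synthetic insert, cloned between SbfI and EcoRI, is the Sirius sgRNA scaffold. It is a Streptococcus pyogenes Cas9 guide scaffold, detected only in part by the annotation, presumably because the scaffold is modified. As the name indicates, it carries eight PP7 aptamer repeats, and it is transcribed by RNA polymerase III from the mouse U6 promoter. PP7 hairpins recruit PP7 coat protein fusions, so a fluorescently tagged coat protein can accumulate at a locus bound by the guide.

Downstream, a human PGK promoter drives a puromycin resistance gene followed by mTagBFP2, giving both drug selection and a blue fluorescent marker for transduced cells. How the two coding sequences are linked is not annotated. The plasmid belongs to the CRISPR-Sirius system, which uses such RNA scaffolds to amplify signal in genome imaging.
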