Addgene plasmid #121943: pPUR-mU6-sgRNA-Sirius-8XPP7
Purpose: CRISPR-Sirius plasmid
Depositing lab: Thoru Pederson. Depositing organization: University of Massachusetts, Worcester. Publication: CRISPR-Sirius: RNA scaffolds for signal amplification in genome imaging. Ma H, Tu LC, Naseri A, Chung YC, Grunwald D, Zhang S, Pederson T. Nat Methods. 2018 Nov;15(11):928-931. doi: 10.1038/s41592-018-0174-0. Epub 2018 Oct 30. PubMed 30377374.
Backbone
  Vector backbone: pLKO.1
  Backbone size w/o insert (bp): 8541
  Total vector size (bp): 8961
  Vector type: Mammalian Expression, Lentiviral, CRISPR
  Selectable markers: Puromycin
Growth in bacteria
  Bacterial resistance: Ampicillin, 100 μg/mL
  Growth temperature: 30°C
  Growth strain: ccdB Survival
  Growth instructions: May require 2 days to grow
  Copy number: High Copy
Gene/Insert
  Gene/Insert name: sgRNA-Sirius-8XPP7
  Species: Synthetic
  Insert size (bp): 420
  Promoter: mouse U6 promoter
  Tag / fusion protein: no
  Cloning method: Restriction Enzyme; 5′ cloning site Sbf I (not destroyed); 3′ cloning site EcoR I (not destroyed)
  Sequencing primers: 5′ gatccgacgccgccatctct; 3′ CTATTCTTTCCCCTGCACTGTACCC
Terms and licenses: Academic/Nonprofit Terms; Industry Terms: Not Available to Industry
How to cite: pPUR-mU6-sgRNA-Sirius-8XPP7 was a gift from Thoru Pederson (Addgene plasmid # 121943 ; http://n2t.net/addgene:121943 ; RRID:Addgene_121943)
